>Addgene plasmid #220444 | PhoCoil | addgene full sequence | sequence record 435990 | Addgene NGS Result
ATTA
[49 nt withheld, positions 5-53]
CCTTTGACGTTGGAGTCCACGTTCTTT
[37 nt withheld, positions 81-117]
ACCCTATCTCGGTCTATTCTTTTGATTTATAAGGGATTTTGCCGATTTCGGCCTATTGGTTAAAAAATGA
GCTGATTTAACAAAAATTTAACGCGAATTTTAACAAAATATTAACGCTTACAATTTAGGTGGCACTTTTC
GGGGAAATGTGCGCGGAACCCCTATTTGTTTATTTTTCTAAATACATTCAAATATGTATCCGCTCATGAG
ACAATAACCCTGATAAATGCTTCAATAATATTGAAAAAGGAAGAGTATGAGTATTCAACATTTCCGTGTC
GCCCTTATTCCCTTTTTTGCGGCATTTTGCCTTCCTGTTTTTGCTCACCCAGAAACGCTGGTGAAAGTAA
AAGATGCTGAAGATCAGTTGGGTGCACGAGTGGGTTACATCGAACTGGATCTCAACAGCGGTAAGATCCT
TGAGAGTTTTCGCCCCGAAGAACGTTTTCCAATGATGAGCACTTTTAAAGTTCTGCTATGTGGCGCGGTA
TTATCCCGTATTGACGCCGGGCAAGAGCAACTCGGTCGCCGCATACACTATTCTCAGAATGACTTGGTTG
AGTACTCACCAGTCACAGAAAAGCATCTTACGGATGGCATGACAGTAAGAGAATTATGCAGTGCTGCCAT
AACCATGAGTGATAACACTGCGGCCAACTTACTTCTGACAACGATCGGAGGACCGAAGGAGCTAACCGCT
TTTTTGCACAACATGGGGGATCATGTAACTCGCCTTGATCGTTGGGAACCGGAGCTGAATGAAGCCATAC
CAAACGACGAGCGTGACACCACGATGCCTGCAGCAATGGCAACAACGTTGCGCAAACTATTAACTGGCGA
ACTACTTACTCTAGCTTCCCGGCAACAATTAATAGACTGGATGGAGGCGGATAAAGTTGCAGGACCACTT
CTGCGCTCGGCCCTTCCGGCTGGCTGGTTTATTGCTGATAAATCTGGAGCCGGTGAGCGTGGGTCTCGCG
GTATCATTGCAGCACTGGGGCCAGATGGTAAGCCCTCCCGTATCGTAGTTATCTACACGACGGGGAGTCA
GGCAACTATGGATGAACGAAATAGACAGATCGCTGAGATAGGTGCCTCACTGATTAAGCATTGGTAACTG
TCAGACCAAGTTTACTCATATATACTTTAGATTGATTTAAAACTTCATTTTTAATTTAAAAGGATCTAGG
TGAAGATCCTTTTTGATAATCTCATGACCAAAATCCCTTAACGTGAGTTTTCGTTCCACTGAGCGTCAGA
CCCCGTAGAAAAGATCAAAGGATCTTCTTGAGATCCTTTTTTTCTGCGCGTAATCTGCTGCTTGCAAACA
AAAAAACCACCGCTACCAGCGGTGGTTTGTTTGCCGGATCAAGAGCTACCAACTCTTTTTCCGAAGGTAA
CTGGCTTCAGCAGAGCGCAGATACCAAATACTGTCCTTCTAGTGTAGCCGTAGTTAGGCCACCACTTCAA
GAACTCTGTAGCACCGCCTACATACCTCGCTCTGCTAATCCTGTTACCAGTGGCTGCTGCCAGTGGCGAT
AAGTCGTGTCTTACCGGGTTGGACTCAAGACGATAGTTACCGGATAAGGCGCAGCGGTCGGGCTGAACGG
GGGGTTCGTGCACACAGCCCAGCTTGGAGCGAACGACCTACACCGAACTGAGATACCTACAGCGTGAGCT
ATGAGAAAGCGCCACGCTTCCCGAAGGGAGAAAGGCGGACAGGTATCCGGTAAGCGGCAGGGTCGGAACA
GGAGAGCGCACGAGGGAGCTTCCAGGGGGAAACGCCTGGTATCTTTATAGTCCTGTCGGGTTTCGCCACC
TCTGACTTGAGCGTCGATTTTTGTGATGCTCGTCAGGGGGGCGGAGCCTATGGAAAAACGCCAGCAACGC
GGCCTTTTTACGGTTCCTGGCCTTTTGCTGGCCTTTTGCTCACATGTTCTTTCCTGCGTTATCCCCTGAT
TCTGTGGATAACCGTATTACCGCCTTTGAGTGAGCTGATACCGCTCGCCGCAGCCGAACGACCGAGCGCA
GCGAGTCAGTGAGCGAGGAAGCGGAAGAGCGCCTGATGCGGTATTTTCTCCTTACGCATCTGTGCGGTAT
TTCACACCGCAATGGTGCACTCTCAGTACAATCTGCTCTGATGCCGCATAGTTAAGCCAGTATACACTCC
GCTATCGCTACGTGACTGGGTCATGGCTGCGCCCCGACACCCGCCAACACCCGCTGACGCGCCCTGACGG
GCTTGTCTGCTCCCGGCATCCGCTTACAGACAAGCTGTGACCGTCTCCGGGAGCTGCATGTGTCAGAGGT
TTTCACCGTCATCACCGAAACGCGCGAGGCAGCTGCGGTAAAGCTCATCAGCGTGGTCGTGAAGCGATTC
ACAGATGTCTGCCTGTTCATCCGCGTCCAGCTCGTTGAGTTTCTCCAGAAGCGTTAATGTCTGGCTTCTG
ATAAAGCGGGCCATGTTAAGGGCGGTTTTTTCCTGTTTGGTCACTGATGCCTCCGTGTAAGGGGGATTTC
TGTTCATGGGGGTAATGATACCGATGAAACGAGAGAGGATGCTCACGATACGGGTTACTGATGATGAACA
TGCCCGGTTACTGGAACGTTGTGAGGGTAAACAACTGGCGGTATGGATGCGGCGGGACCAGAGAAAAATC
ACTCAGGGTCAATGCCAGCGCTTCGTTAATACAGATGTAGGTGTTCCACAGGGTAGCCAGCAGCATCCTG
CGATGCAGATCCGGAACATAATGGTGCAGGGCGCTGACTTCCGCGTTTCCAGACTTTACGAAACACGGAA
ACCGAAGACCATTCATGTTGTTGCTCAGGTCGCAGACGTTTTGCAGCAGCAGTCGCTTCACGTTCGCTCG
CGTATCGGTGATTCATTCTGCTAACCAGTAAGGCAACCCCGCCAGCCTAGCCGGGTCCTCAACGACAGGA
GCACGATCATGCGCACCCGTGGGGCCGCCATGCCGGCGATAATGGCCTGCTTCTCGCCGAAACGTTTGGT
GGCGGGACCAGTGACGAAGGCTTGAGCGAGGGCGTGCAAGATTCCGAATACCGCAAGCGACAGGCCGATC
ATCGTCGCGCTCCAGCGAAAGCGGTCCTCGCCGAAAATGACCCAGAGCGCTGCCGGCACCTGTCCTACGA
GTTGCATGATAAAGAAGACAGTCATAAGTGCGGCGACGATAGTCATGCCCCGCGCCCACCGGAAGGAGCT
GACTGGGTTGAAGGCTCTCAAGGGCATCGGTCGAGATCCCGGTGCCTAATGAGTGAGCTAACTTACATTA
ATTGCGTTGCGCTCACTGCCCGCTTTCCAGTCGGGAAACCTGTCGTGCCAGCTGCATTAATGAATCGGCC
AACGCGCGGGGAGAGGCGGTTTGCGTATTGGGCGCCAGGGTGGTTTTTCTTTTCACCAGTGAGACGGGCA
ACAGCTGATTGCCCTTCACCGCCTGGCCCTGAGAGAGTTGCAGCAAGCGGTCCACGCTGGTTTGCCCCAG
CAGGCGAAAATCCTGTTTGATGGTGGTTAACGGCGGGATATAACATGAGCTGTCTTCGGTATCGTCGTAT
CCCACTACCGAGATATCCGCACCAACGCGCAGCCCGGACTCGGTAATGGCGCGCATTGCGCCCAGCGCCA
TCTGATCGTTGGCAACCAGCATCGCAGTGGGAACGATGCCCTCATTCAGCATTTGCATGGTTTGTTGAAA
ACCGGACATGGCACTCCAGTCGCCTTCCCGTTCCGCTATCGGCTGAATTTGATTGCGAGTGAGATATTTA
TGCCAGCCAGCCAGACGCAGACGCGCCGAGACAGAACTTAATGGGCCCGCTAACAGCGCGATTTGCTGGT
GACCCAATGCGACCAGATGCTCCACGCCCAGTCGCGTACCGTCTTCATGGGAGAAAATAATACTGTTGAT
GGGTGTCTGGTCAGAGACATCAAGAAATAACGCCGGAACATTAGTGCAGGCAGCTTCCACAGCAATGGCA
TCCTGGTCATCCAGCGGATAGTTAATGATCAGCCCACTGACGCGTTGCGCGAGAAGATTGTGCACCGCCG
CTTTACAGGCTTCGACGCCGCTTCGTTCTACCATCGACACCACCACGCTGGCACCCAGTTGATCGGCGCG
AGATTTAATCGCCGCGACAATTTGCGACGGCGCGTGCAGGGCCAGACTGGAGGTGGCAACGCCAATCAGC
AACGACTGTTTGCCCGCCAGTTGTTGTGCCACGCGGTTGGGAATGTAATTCAGCTCCGCCATCGCCGCTT
CCACTTTTTCCCGCGTTTTCGCAGAAACGTGGCTGGCCTGGTTCACCACGCGGGAAACGGTCTGATAAGA
GACACCGGCATACTCTGCGACATCGTATAACGTTACTGGTTTCACATTCACCACCCTGAATTGACTCTCT
TCCGGGCGCTATCATGCCATACCGCGAAAGGTTTTGCGCCATTCGATGGTGTCCGGGATCTCGACGCTCT
CCCTTATGCGACTCCTGCATTAGGAAGCAGCCCAGTAGTAGGTTGAGGCCGTTGAGCACCGCCGCCGCAA
GGAATGGTGCATGCAAGGAGATGGCGCCCAACAGTCCCCCGGCCACGGGGCCTGCCACCATACCCACGCC
GAAACAAGCGCTCATGAGCCCGAAGTGGCGAGCCCGATCTTCCCCATCGGTGATGTCGGCGATATAGGCG
CCAGCAACCGCACCTGTGGCGCCGGTGATGCCGGCCACGATGCGTCCGGCGTAGAGGATCGAGATCTCGA
TCCCGCGAAATTAATACGACTCACTATAGGGGAATTGTGAGCGGATAACAATTCCCCTCTAGAAATAATT
TTGTTTAACTTTAAGAAGGAGATATACATATGCGTGGCAGCCACCATCACCATCACCATGAGTTTGGCCG
CGGAGATTCAGTAGATGGTTCGGGCTCTGGATCAGGTTCGGGTTCGGGTAGTGGGGCCCCACAGATGCTT
CGCGAGCTCCAAGAGACAAACGCGGCCCTGCAAGACGTACGTGAGCTTCTCCGCCAGGCAGTAAAAGAAA
TTACATTTCTGAAGAATACTGTTATGGAAAGCGACGCCTCAGGTTCGGGTTCTGGGTCAGGCAGCGGCTC
CGGCTCATTGGATGGGTCGCCAGCAGGTAGTCCAACGAGTACCGAGGAAGGTACCTCAGAAAGCGCCACT
CCAGAATCAGGTCCAGGTACAAGCACTGAGCCTTCGGAAGGGTCTGCCCCCGGCTCCCCAGCGGGCAGTC
CCACGTCAACAGAGGAAGGCACGAGTACTGAGCCTTCAGAAGGGTCAGCTCCAGGGACATCAACGGAACC
TAGTGAAGGCAGCGCCAAACTGGAATTCGTGATCCCTGACTACTTCAAGCAGAGCTTCCCCGAGGGCTAC
AGCTGGGAGCGCAGCATGACCTACGAGGACGGCGGCATCTGCATCGCCACCAACGACATCACAATGGAGG
GGGACAGCTTCATCAACAAGATCCACTTCCAGGGCACGAACTTCCCCCCCAACGGCCCCGTGATGCAGAA
GAGGACCGTGGGCTGGGAGGCCAGCACCGAGAAGATGTACGAGCGCGACGGCGTGCTGAAGGGCGACGTG
AAGATGAAGCTGCTGCTGAAGGGCGGCGGCCACTATCGCGGCGACTACCGCACCACCTACAAGGTCAAGC
AGAAGCCCGTAAAGCTGCCCGACTGCCACTTCGTGGACCACCGCATCGAGATCCTGAGCCACGACAAGGA
CTACAACAAGGTGAAGCTGTACGAGCACGCCGTGGCCAAGACTTCCACCGACAGCATGGACGAGCTGTAC
AAGGGTGGCAGCGGTGGCATGGTGAGCAAGGGCGAGGAGACCATTACAAGCGTGATCAAGCCTGACATGA
AGAACAAGCTGCGCATGGAGGGCAACGTGAACGGCCACGCCTTCGTGATCGAGGGCGAGGGCAGCGGCAA
GCCCTTCGAGGGCATCCAGACGATTGATTTGGAGGTGAAGGAGGGCGCCCCGCTGCCCTTCGCCTACGAC
ATCCTGACCACCGCCTTCCACTACGGCAACCGCGTGTTCACCAAGTACCCACGGGGCGGCGGCCAATTGC
CGGGAACATCAGAATCTGCTACACCAGAATCGGGCCCTGGGTCAGAACCGGCCACTTCGGGTTCAGAAAC
ACCTGGCAGTGAACCTGCTACTAGTGGCTCGGAAACCCCAGGGTCCCCAGCCGGTTCCCCTACCTCGACA
GAAGAGGGTACATCGGAGTCCGCGACACCTGAATCAGGGCCAGGAACAAGCACAGAACCGTCGGAAGGGT
CTGCCCCTCTGGATGGAAGCGGTTCAGGCTCGGGTTCGGGTAGCGGTTCGGGCGCACCCCAGATGTTGCG
CGAGCTTCAAGAGACTAACGCAGCCTTACAAGACGTACGCGAGCTGCTGCGCCAGGCCGTGAAAGAAATT
ACCTTCTTAAAGAATACGGTTATGGAAAGTGACGCCTCAGGGAGTGGTAGTGGTTCGGGCAGCGGGTCAG
GCTCTGGCCGCGGCGATTCACACCATCACCATCACCATTAACTCGAGCACCACCACCACCACCACTGAGA
TCCGGCTGCTAACAAAGCCCGAAAGGAAGCTGAGTTGGCTGCTGCCACCGCTGAGCAATAACTAGCATAA
CCCCTTGGGGCCTCTAAACGGGTCTTGAGGGGTTTTTTGCTGAAAGGAGGAACTATATCCGGATTGGCGA
ATGGG
[124 nt withheld, positions 6843-6966]
C
[88 nt withheld, positions 6968-7055]
Features (pLannotate 1.2.2; 23 found; start..end, strand, type, name):
    269..373     +  promoter       AmpR promoter: bla
    374..1234    +  CDS            AmpR: β-lactamase; bla; confers resistance to ampicillin, carbenicillin, and related antibiotics
   1405..1993    +  rep_origin     ori: high-copy-number ColE1/pMB1/pBR322/pUC origin of replication
   2179..2318    -  misc_feature   bom: basis of mobility region from pBR322
   2420..2611    -  CDS            rop: Rop protein, which maintains plasmids at low copy number; rop
   2628..3008    +  CDS            YPB1_ECOLX: Protein predicted: Swiss-Prot protein existence level 4. From Escherichia coli.
   3080..3371    -  CDS            TcR (fragment): tetracycline efflux protein; tet; confers resistance to tetracycline
   3386..3407    -  protein_bind   CAP binding site: CAP binding activates transcription in the presence of cAMP. E. coli catabolite activator protein
   3420..4502    -  CDS            lacI: lac repressor; lacI; The lac repressor binds to the lac operator to inhibit transcription in E. coli. This inhibition can be relieved by adding lactose or isopropyl-β-D-thiogalactopyranoside (IPTG).
   4503..4580    -  promoter       lacI promoter: lacI
   4588..4867    -  CDS            TcR (fragment): tetracycline efflux protein; tet; confers resistance to tetracycline
   4889..4907    +  promoter       T7 promoter: promoter for bacteriophage T7 RNA polymerase
   4908..4932    +  protein_bind   lac operator: The lac repressor binds to the lac operator to inhibit transcription in E. coli. This inhibition can be relieved by adding lactose or isopropyl-β-D-thiogalactopyranoside (IPTG). lac repressor encoded by lacI
   4947..4969    +  RBS            RBS: efficient ribosome binding site from bacteriophage T7 gene 10 (Olins and Rangwala, 1989)
   4989..5006    +  CDS            6xHis: 6xHis affinity tag
   5073..5201    +  CDS            Comp (fragment): COMP_MOUSE - Experimental evidence at protein level: Swiss-Prot protein existence level 1. May play a role in the structural integrity of cartilage via its interaction with other extracellular matrix proteins such as the collagens and fibronectin. Can mediate the interaction of chondrocytes with the cartilage extracellular matrix through interaction with cell surface integrin receptors. Could play a role in the pathogenesis of osteoarthritis. Potent suppressor of apoptosis in both primary chondrocytes and transformed cells. Suppresses apoptosis by blocking the activation of caspase-3 and by in
   5466..6191    +  CDS            PhoCl: photocleavable protein that separates into two fragments upon exposure to violet light (Zhang et al., 2017)
   6420..6599    +  CDS            COMP (fragment): COMP_BOVIN - Experimental evidence at protein level: Swiss-Prot protein existence level 1. May play a role in the structural integrity of cartilage via its interaction with other extracellular matrix proteins such as the collagens and fibronectin. Can mediate the interaction of chondrocytes with the cartilage extracellular matrix through interaction with cell surface integrin receptors. Could play a role in the pathogenesis of osteoarthritis. Potent suppressor of apoptosis in both primary chondrocytes and transformed cells. Suppresses apoptosis by blocking the activation of caspase-3 and by in
   6648..6665    +  CDS            6xHis: 6xHis affinity tag
   6675..6692    +  CDS            9xHis (fragment): 9xHis affinity tag
   6702..6751    +  CDS            SET1 (fragment): solubility-enhancement tag derived from T7 phage gene 10B
   6759..6806    +  terminator     T7 terminator: transcription terminator for bacteriophage T7 RNA polymerase
   6843..216     +  rep_origin     f1 ori (across the origin) (sequence partly withheld): f1 bacteriophage origin of replication; arrow indicates direction of (+) strand synthesis
