[The description below was written by a language model from this plasmid's Addgene catalogue record and pLannotate feature annotations shown in this document.]
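Description:
PhoCoil is a bacterial expression plasmid built on a pET21 backbone that encodes a synthetic, single-component protein designed to form a photodegradable hydrogel. It is propagated in E. coli under ampicillin selection (AmpR/β-lactamase with its own promoter) and carries a pBR322-type origin together with the bom and rop elements; the record lists the copy number as unknown. An f1 origin is also present. Short hits to the tetracycline resistance gene flank the lacI cassette and appear to be nonfunctional backbone remnants. The catalogue gives a total size of 7,069 bp, while the sequenced record underlying the feature table is 7,055 nt, a small discrepancy the record does not explain.

The roughly 1.7 kb insert sits between NdeI and XhoI sites under a T7 promoter with an adjacent lac operator, a T7 gene 10 ribosome binding site and a T7 terminator. A plasmid-borne lacI supplies repressor, so expression should be IPTG-inducible in a host that provides T7 RNA polymerase. The annotated open reading frame starts with a 6xHis tag, followed by a segment matching cartilage oligomeric matrix protein (COMP), then PhoCl, a second COMP-derived segment and C-terminal histidine tags. PhoCl is a photocleavable protein that splits into two fragments on exposure to violet light. The COMP-like segments presumably correspond to the self-associating coiled-coil domains implied by the construct's name, which would crosslink the protein into a network that light-triggered cleavage of the central PhoCl breaks apart. The stretches between these annotated domains carry no features and are presumably linker sequence, though the record does not describe them. A brief match to a T7 gene 10-derived solubility tag just before the terminator is most likely backbone sequence. The construct is used for recombinant production and His-tag purification of PhoCoil, which the associated publication describes as an injectable, photodegradable hydrogel for minimally invasive delivery and degradation.
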