Addgene plasmid #220444: PhoCoil
Purpose: A plasmid encoding a photodegradable hydrogel-forming protein PhoCoil
Depositing lab: Cole DeForest. Depositing organization: University of Washington. Publication: PhoCoil: A photodegradable and injectable single-component recombinant protein hydrogel for minimally invasive delivery and degradation. Gregorio NE, Zhang F, Suita Y, Ang LS, Prado O, Fasuyi A, Olson JM, Stevens KR, DeForest CA. Sci Adv. 2025 Aug 29;11(35):eadx3472. doi: 10.1126/sciadv.adx3472. Epub 2025 Aug 27. PubMed 40864698.
Backbone
  Vector backbone: pET21
  Backbone size w/o insert (bp): 5368
  Total vector size (bp): 7069
  Vector type: Bacterial Expression
Growth in bacteria
  Bacterial resistance: Ampicillin, 100 μg/mL
  Growth temperature: 37°C
  Growth strain: DH5alpha
  Copy number: Unknown
Gene/Insert
  Gene/Insert name: PhoCoil
  Species: Synthetic
  Insert size (bp): 1701
  Promoter: T7
  Tag / fusion protein: 6x His (N and C term)
  Cloning method: Restriction Enzyme; 5′ cloning site NdeI (not destroyed); 3′ cloning site XhoI (not destroyed)
  Sequencing primers: 5′ T7 promoter
Terms and licenses: Academic/Nonprofit Terms; Industry Terms: Not Available to Industry
How to cite: PhoCoil was a gift from Cole DeForest (Addgene plasmid # 220444 ; http://n2t.net/addgene:220444 ; RRID:Addgene_220444)
